>Addgene plasmid #186914 | InterTag-3xL-Δtag | addgene full sequence | sequence record 369409 | Addgene NGS Result
GCCGTAGTTAGGCCACCACTTCAAGAACTCTGTAGCACCGCCTACATACCTCGCTCTGCTAATCCTGTTA
CCAGTGGCTGCTGCCAGTGGCGATAAGTCGTGTCTTACCGGGTTGGACTCAAGACGATAGTTACCGGATA
AGGCGCAGCGGTCGGGCTGAACGGGGGGTTCGTGCACACAGCCCAGCTTGGAGCGAACGACCTACACCGA
ACTGAGATACCTACAGCGTGAGCTATGAGAAAGCGCCACGCTTCCCGAAGGGAGAAAGGCGGACAGGTAT
CCGGTAAGCGGCAGGGTCGGAACAGGAGAGCGCACGAGGGAGCTTCCAGGGGGAAACGCCTGGTATCTTT
ATAGTCCTGTCGGGTTTCGCCACCTCTGACTTGAGCGTCGATTTTTGTGATGCTCGTCAGGGGGGCGGAG
CCTATGGAAAAACGCCAGCAACGCGGCCTTTTTACGGTTCCTGGCCTTTTGCTGGCCTTTTGCTCACATG
TTCTTTCCTGCGTTATCCCCTGATTCTGTGGATAACCGTATTACCGCCTTTGAGTGAGCTGATACCGCTC
GCCGCAGCCGAACGACCGAGCGCAGCGAGTCAGTGAGCGAGGAAGCGGATCCCTATACAGTTGAAGTCGG
AAGTTTACATACACCTTAGCCAAATACATTTAAACTCACTTTTTCACAATTCCTGACATTTAATCCTAGT
AAAAATTCCCTGTCTTAGGTCAGTTAGGATCACCACTTTATTTTAAGAATGTGAAATATCAGAATAATAG
TAGAGAGAATGATTCATTTCAGCTTTTATTTCTTTCATCACATTCCCAGTGGGTCAGAAGTTTACATACA
CTCGACTCCTCTGCAGAATGCGGCGATGTTTCGGTAAGGGGTCCCGAGTAGCTAGTTCATGGCAGCCAGC
ATATGGCATATGTTGCCAAACTCTAAACCAAATACTCATTCTGATGTTTTAAATGATTTGCCCTCCCATA
TGTCCTTCCGAGTGAGAGACACAAAAAATTCCAACACACTATTGCAATGAAAATAAATTTCCTTTATTAG
CCAGAAGTCAGATGCTCAAGGGGCTTCATGATGTCCCCATAATTTTTGGCAGAGGGAAAAAGATCTCAGT
GGTATTTGTGAGCCAGGGCATTGGCCACACCAGCCACCACCTTCTGATAGGCAGCCTGCACCTGAGGAGT
GAATTCACGACAGGCCTTCGAATCAGGCACCGGGCTTGCGGGTCATGCACCAGGTGCGCGGTCCTTCGGG
CACCTCGACGTCGGCGGTGACGGTGAAGCCGAGCCGCTCGTAGAAGGGGAGGTTGCGGGGCGCGGAGGTC
TCCAGGAAGGCGGGCACCCCGGCGCGCTCGGCCGCCTCCACTCCGGGGAGCACGACGGCGCTGCCCAGAC
CCTTGCCCTGGTGGTCGGGCGAGACGCCGACGGTGGCCAGGAACCACGCGGGCTCCTTGGGCCGGTGCGG
CGCCAGGAGGCCTTCCATCTGTTGCTGCGCGGCCAGCCGGGAACCGCTCAACTCGGCCATGCGCGGGCCG
ATCTCGGCGAACACCGCCCCCGCTTCGACGCTCTCCGGCGTGGTCCAGACCGCCACCGCGGCGCCGTCGT
CCGCGACCCACACCTTGCCGATGTCGAGCCCGACGCGCGTGAGGAAGAGTTCTTGCAGCTCGGTGACCCG
CTCGATGTGGCGGTCCGGATCGACGGTGTGGCGCGTGGCGGGGTAGTCGGCGAACGCGGCGGCGAGGGTG
CGTACGGCCCTGGGGACGTCGTCGCGGGTGGCGAGGCGCACCGTGGGCTTGTACTCGGTCATGGGGCCAG
GATTCTCCTCGACGTCACCAGCCTGCTTCAGCAGGCTGAAGTTAGTAGCTCCACTGCCGTTCAGCTTGTG
CCCCAGTTTGCTAGGGAGGTCGCAGTATCTGGCCACTGCCACCTCGTGCTGCTCGACGTAGGTCTCGTTG
TTGGCCTCCTTGATTCTTTCCAGTCTGTAGTCCACATAGTAGACGCCAGGCATCTTGAGGTTCTTAGCGG
GTTTCTTGGATCTATATGTGGTCTTGATGTTTGCGATCAGATGGCTCCCGCCCACGAGCTTCAGGGCCAT
GTCGTTTCTGCCTTCCAGGCCGCCGTCAGCGGGGTACAGCGTCTCGGTGAAGGCCTCCCAGCCGAGTGTT
TTCTTCTGCATCACAGGGCCGTTGGATGTGAAGTTCACCCCTCTGATCTTGACGTTGTAGATGAGGCAGC
CGTCCTGGAGGCTGGTGTCCTGGGTAGCGGTCAGCACGCCCCCGTCTTCGTATGTGGTGACTCTCTCCCA
TGTGAAGCCCTCAGGGAAGGACTGCTTGAAGAAGTCGGGGATGCCCTGGGTGTGGTTGATGAAGGTCTTG
CTGCCGTAGAGGAAGCTAGTAGCCAGGATGTCGAAGGCGAAGGGGAGAGGGCCGCCCTCGACCACCTTGA
TTCTCATGGTCTGGGTGCCCTCGTAGGGCTTGCCTTCGCCCTCGGATGTGCACTTGAAGTGATGGTTGTC
CACGGTGCCCTCCATGTACAGCTTCATGTGCATGTTCTCCTTAATCAGCTCGCTCATGGTGGCCTCAGGT
GCAGAGGTTTCTACAGGGAAAGAGAGAAAGGCTACAGTTAGTTTGCTGTGATGATGCTAAGTGCCGAGGT
CAGATGTCTATGGATTGTACACGGAATCCCAACGCAGGAACCAAAAAACACTCACCCAAAAAAATGGCGC
TAAGGCCGAGAGAAAGGCGAAGTTCCGTCTACGGCTATATACCTTGAAACAGGGGCGGCAGAAGTGACGC
AACGCGGTTGCGCGGACGGCTTCCTGTGTTTTCATTGGTCGAAGCGTTCTGCGCGTGCGCAGAGATTCCC
CAGGGAAGGCGGGCCCTCTTCCGAATGTCCAATCCGGACATTCTTCCGGTTGGACCTCCGCGGTCAGCGC
TGTGCCCGGCGAGAGATCACGTGGGGCGCGGAGGCGGTGCTGCTGGGGCACGGCCGTCCAGCCTCGGCGG
CCATATTTTTGAGGGGCTGTTCATCTCGTTCACACGCTCTGTCCGCCATGTTTGTGAGTGGAAGCGCCAT
TACCCCTTCAAGCGACTGAAGGCTGCAGGGCCTCTGGTGGCCCGCATGGGGAGACCAGACCCGCCAGGCC
CGCCTTTCCGCACTCAGTCCGGGCTTACTTTATTTTGTGAGACAGGGTCTCGCCTAGAGGCTCCGGTGCC
CGTCAGTGGGCAGAGCGCACATCGCCCACAGTCCCCGAGAAGTTGGGGGGAGGGGTCGGCAATTGAACCG
GTGCCTAGAGAAGGTGGCGCGGGGTAAACTGGGAAAGTGATGTCGTGTACTGGCTCCGCCTTTTTCCCGA
GGGTGGGGGAGAACCGTATATAAGTGCAGTAGTCGCCGTGAACGTTCTTTTTCGCAACGGGTTTGCCGCC
AGAACACAGGTAAGTGCCGTGTGTGGTTCCCGCGGGCCTGGCCTCTTTACGGGTTATGGCCCTTGCGTGC
CTTGAATTACTTCCACGCCCCTGGCTGCAGTACGTGATTCTTGATCCCGAGCTTCGGGTTGGAAGTGGGT
GGGAGAGTTCGAGGCCTTGCGCTTAAGGAGCCCCTTCGCCTCGTGCTTGAGTTGAGGCCTGGCTTGGGCG
CTGGGGCCGCCGCGTGCGAATCTGGTGGCACCTTCGCGCCTGTCTCGCTGCTTTCGATAAGTCTCTAGCC
ATTTAAAATTTTTGATGACCTGCTGCGACGCTTTTTTTCTGGCAAGATAGTCTTGTAAATGCGGGCCAAG
ATCTGCACACTGGTATTTCGGTTTTTGGGGCCGCGGGCGGCGACGGGGCCCGTGCGTCCCAGCGCACATG
TTCGGCGAGGCGGGGCCTGCGAGCGCGGCCACCGAGAATCGGACGGGGGTAGTCTCAAGCTGGCCGGCCT
GCTCTGGTGCCTGGCCTCGCGCCGCCGTGTATCGCCCCGCCCTGGGCGGCAAGGCTGGCCCGGTCGGCAC
CAGTTGCGTGAGCGGAAAGATGGCCGCTTCCCGGCCCTGCTGCAGGGAGCTCAAAATGGAGGACGCGGCG
CTCGGGAGAGCGGGCGGGTGAGTCACCCACACAAAGGAAAAGGGCCTTTCCGTCCTCAGCCGTCGCTTCA
TGTGACTCCACGGAGTACCGGGCGCCGTCCAGGCACCTCGATTAGTTCTCGAGCTTTTGGAGTACGTCGT
CTTTAGGTTGGGGGGAGGGGTTTTATGCGATGGAGTTTCCCCATACTGAGTGGGTGGAGACTGAAGTTAG
GCCAGCTTGGCACTTGATGTAATTCTCCTTGGAATTTGCCCTTTTTGAGTTTGGATCTTGGTTCATTCTC
AAGCCTCAGACAGTGGTTCAAAGTTTTTTTCTTCCATTTAAGGTGTCGTGAAAACTACCCCAAGCTGGCC
TCTGGCCACCATGGAGACAGACACACTCCTGCTATGGGTACTGCTGCTCTGGGTTCCAGGTTCCACTGGT
GACGGCTACACCATCGTGGAGCAGTACGAGAGAGCCGAGGCCAGACACAGCACCGCGGGAGGCGGTGGAT
CGGGAGGCGGTGGATCGGGAGGCGGTGGATCGGAACAAAAACTCATCTCAGAAGAGGATCTGAATGCTGT
GGGCCAGGACACGCAGGAGGTCATCGTGGTGCCACACTCCTTGCCCTTTAAGGTGGTGGTGATCTCAGCC
ATCCTGGCCCTGGTGGTGCTCACCATCATCTCCCTTATCATCCTCATCATGCTTTGGCAGAAGAAGCCAC
GTTAGGTCAGGCCAAGCTTGGGGATCAATTCTCTAGAGCTCGCTGATCAGCCTCGACTGTGCCTTCTAGT
TGCCAGCCATCTGTTGTTTGCCCCTCCCCCGTGCCTTCCTTGACCCTGGAAGGTGCCACTCCCACTGTCC
TTTCCTAATAAAATGAGGAAATTGCATCGCATTGTCTGAGTAGGTGTCATTCTATTCTGGGGGGTGGGGT
GGGGCAGGACAGCAAGGGGGAGGATTGGGAAGACAATAGCAGGCATGCTGGGGATGCGGTGGGCTCTATG
GCTTCTGAGGCGGAAAGAACCAGCTGGGCCTACTAGATAGCGGACCCCTTACCGAAACATCGCCGCATTC
TGCAGAGGAGTCGAACTTAGTGTATGTAAACTTCTGACCCACTGGAATTGTGATACAGTGAATTATAAGT
GAAATAATCTGTCTGTAAACAATTGTTGGAAAAATGACTTGTGTCATGCACAAAGTAGATGTCCTAACTG
ACTTGCCAAAACTATTGTTTGTTAACAAGAAATTTGTGGAGTAGTTGAAAAACGAGTTTTAATGACTCCA
ACTTAAGTGTATGTAAACTTCCGACTTCAACTGTATAGGGATCCAATTTTAACAAAATATTAACGCTTAC
AATTTCCTGATGCGGTATTTTCTCCTTACGCATCTGTGCGGTATTTCACACCGCATCAGGTGGCACTTTT
CGGGGAAATGTGCGCGGAACCCCTATTTGTTTATTTTTCTAAATACATTCAAATATGTATCCGCTCATGA
GACAATAACCCTGATAAATGCTTCAATAATATTGAAAAAGGAAGAGTATGAGTATTCAACATTTCCGTGT
CGCCCTTATTCCCTTTTTTGCGGCATTTTGCCTTCCTGTTTTTGCTCACCCAGAAACGCTGGTGAAAGTA
AAAGATGCTGAAGATCAGTTGGGTGCACGAGTGGGTTACATCGAACTGGATCTCAACAGCGGTAAGATCC
TTGAGAGTTTTCGCCCCGAAGAACGTTTTCCAATGATGAGCACTTTTAAAGTTCTGCTATGTGGCGCGGT
ATTATCCCGTATTGACGCCGGGCAAGAGCAACTCGGTCGCCGCATACACTATTCTCAGAATGACTTGGTT
GAGTACTCACCAGTCACAGAAAAGCATCTTACGGATGGCATGACAGTAAGAGAATTATGCAGTGCTGCCA
TAACCATGAGTGATAACACTGCGGCCAACTTACTTCTGACAACGATCGGAGGACCGAAGGAGCTAACCGC
TTTTTTGCACAACATGGGGGATCATGTAACTCGCCTTGATCGTTGGGAACCGGAGCTGAATGAAGCCATA
CCAAACGACGAGCGTGACACCACGATGCCTGTAGCAATGGCAACAACGTTGCGCAAACTATTAACTGGCG
AACTACTTACTCTAGCTTCCCGGCAACAATTAATAGACTGGATGGAGGCGGATAAAGTTGCAGGACCACT
TCTGCGCTCGGCCCTTCCGGCTGGCTGGTTTATTGCTGATAAATCTGGAGCCGGTGAGCGTGGGTCTCGC
GGTATCATTGCAGCACTGGGGCCAGATGGTAAGCCCTCCCGTATCGTAGTTATCTACACGACGGGGAGTC
AGGCAACTATGGATGAACGAAATAGACAGATCGCTGAGATAGGTGCCTCACTGATTAAGCATTGGTAACT
GTCAGACCAAGTTTACTCATATATACTTTAGATTGATTTAAAACTTCATTTTTAATTTAAAAGGATCTAG
GTGAAGATCCTTTTTGATAATCTCATGACCAAAATCCCTTAACGTGAGTTTTCGTTCCACTGAGCGTCAG
ACCCCGTAGAAAAGATCAAAGGATCTTCTTGAGATCCTTTTTTTCTGCGCGTAATCTGCTGCTTGCAAAC
AAAAAAACCACCGCTACCAGCGGTGGTTTGTTTGCCGGATCAAGAGCTACCAACTCTTTTTCCGAAGGTA
ACTGGCTTCAGCAGAGCGCAGATACCAAATACTGTTCTTCTAGTGTA
Features (pLannotate 1.2.2; 17 found; start..end, strand, type, name):
    993..1048    -  polyA_signal   β-globin poly(A) signal: rabbit β-globin polyadenylation signal (Gil and Proudfoot, 1987)
   1119..1199    -  CDS            HBB (fragment): HBB_PONPY - Experimental evidence at transcript level: Swiss-Prot protein existence level 2. Involved in oxygen transport from the lung to the various peripheral tissues. From Pongo pygmaeus (Bornean orangutan).
   1213..1812    -  CDS            PuroR: puromycin N-acetyltransferase; pac from Streptomyces alboniger; confers resistance to puromycin
   1879..2577    -  CDS            TagBFP: TagBFP is a basic (constitutively fluorescent) blue fluorescent protein published in 2008, derived from Entacmaea quadricolor. It is reported to be a very rapidly-maturing monomer with very low acid sensitivity.
   3210..4391    +  promoter       EF-1α promoter: strong constitutive promoter for human elongation factor EF-1α
   4421..4483    +  sig_peptide    Igκ leader: leader sequence from mouse immunoglobulin κ light chain
   4487..4531    +  CDS            DsRed.M1 (fragment): DsRed.M1 is a basic (constitutively fluorescent) red fluorescent protein published in 2007, derived from Discosoma sp..
   4541..4557    +  CDS            Twin-Strep-tag (fragment): two Strep-Tag®II moieties connected by a linker for enhanced binding to Strep-Tactin®, an engineered form of streptavidin (Schmidt et al., 2013)
   4556..4572    +  CDS            Twin-Strep-tag (fragment): two Strep-Tag®II moieties connected by a linker for enhanced binding to Strep-Tactin®, an engineered form of streptavidin (Schmidt et al., 2013)
   4616..4762    +  CDS            PDGFRβ TM domain: transmembrane domain from platelet derived growth factor receptor beta
   4817..5041    +  polyA_signal   bGH poly(A) signal: bovine growth hormone polyadenylation signal
   5045..5066    +  promoter       SV40 promoter (fragment): SV40 enhancer and early promoter
   5365..5395    +  rep_origin     M13 ori (fragment): M13 bacteriophage origin of replication; arrow indicates direction of (+) strand synthesis
   5396..5446    -  misc_feature   bom (fragment): basis of mobility region from pBR322
   5473..5577    +  promoter       AmpR promoter: bla
   5578..6438    +  CDS            AmpR: β-lactamase; bla; confers resistance to ampicillin, carbenicillin, and related antibiotics
   6609..430     +  rep_origin     ori (across the origin): high-copy-number ColE1/pMB1/pBR322/pUC origin of replication
