[The description below was written by a language model from this plasmid's Addgene catalogue record and pLannotate feature annotations shown in this document.]
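Description:
InterTag-3xL-Δtag is a mammalian expression plasmid built on the pSBbi-BP backbone, a Sleeping Beauty transposon vector with a constitutive bidirectional promoter arrangement. In bacteria it is maintained as a high-copy plasmid through a ColE1/pUC-type origin and selected with ampicillin (AmpR under its own bla promoter). As a Sleeping Beauty vector, its cargo is meant to be integrated stably into the genome of mammalian cells when a transposase is supplied. The transposon inverted repeats themselves were not called in the automated feature table, and neither was the promoter element driving the reverse-strand side of the cassette.

On the forward strand, the EF-1α promoter drives a synthetic open reading frame that begins with the mouse Igκ leader, which directs the protein into the secretory pathway. This is followed by sfCherry11, the short eleventh β-strand fragment of a split superfolder Cherry. The annotation tool picked it up as a small DsRed-family fragment. A (GGGGS)3 flexible linker comes next; the two brief "Twin-Strep-tag" hits most likely reflect this glycine-serine repeat rather than a true tag. The frame ends with the PDGFRβ transmembrane domain and a bGH polyadenylation signal, so the design should display sfCherry11 on the extracellular face of the plasma membrane. In the opposite direction, TagBFP and puromycin N-acetyltransferase are expressed and terminated by a rabbit β-globin poly(A) signal, giving a blue fluorescent marker and drug selection for stable integrants.

The name suggests a variant of the InterTag construct that lacks a tag element, and the associated work concerns engineered membrane–membrane interfaces. The record does not define "Δtag" or state the construct's specific experimental role.
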