Addgene plasmid #186914: InterTag-3xL-Δtag
Purpose: Sleeping Beauty transposon system with constitutive bi-directional promoter, expressing sfCherry11 fused to PDGFR through a (GGGGS)3 linker and the other side BFP and puromycin resistance gene
Depositing lab: Taekjip Ha & Allen Liu. Depositing organization: Johns Hopkins University and School of Medicine. Publication: Engineering Functional Membrane-Membrane Interfaces by InterSpy. Moghimianavval H, Patel C, Mohapatra S, Hwang SW, Kayikcioglu T, Bashirzadeh Y, Liu AP, Ha T. Small. 2022 May 26:e2202104. doi: 10.1002/smll.202202104. PubMed 35618485.
Backbone
  Vector backbone: pSBbi-BP
  Vector type: Mammalian Expression
Growth in bacteria
  Bacterial resistance: Ampicillin, 100 μg/mL
  Growth temperature: 37°C
  Growth strain: DH5alpha
  Copy number: High Copy
Gene/Insert
  Gene/Insert name: sfCherry11-(GGGGS)3-PDGFR
  Species: Synthetic
  Cloning method: Unknown
Terms and licenses: Academic/Nonprofit Terms; Industry Terms: Not Available to Industry
How to cite: InterTag-3xL-Δtag was a gift from Taekjip Ha & Allen Liu (Addgene plasmid # 186914 ; http://n2t.net/addgene:186914 ; RRID:Addgene_186914)
